>Addgene plasmid #17338 | pENTR/pSUPER+ (575-1) | depositor full sequence | sequence record 8562 | Author sequence
CTTTCCTGCGTTATCCCCTGATTCTGTGGATAACCGTATTACCGCTAGCATGGATCTCGGGGACGTCTAA
CTACTAAGCGAGAGTAGGGAACTGCCAGGCATCAAATAAAACGAAAGGCTCAGTCGGAAGACTGGGCCTT
TCGTTTTATCTGTTGTTTGTCGGTGAACGCTCTCCTGAGTAGGACAAATCCGCCGGGAGCGGATTTGAAC
GTTGTGAAGCAACGGCCCGGAGGGTGGCGGGCAGGACGCCCGCCATAAACTGCCAGGCATCAAACTAAGC
AGAAGGCCATCCTGACGGATGGCCTTTTTGCGTTTCTACAAACTCTTCCTGTTAGTTAGTTACTTAAGCT
CGGGCCCCAAATAATGATTTTATTTTGACTGATAGTGACCTGTTCGTTGCAACAAATTGATAAGCAATGC
TTTTTTATAATGCCAACTTTGTACAAAAAAGCAGGCTCCACCATGGGAACCAATTCAGTCGACTGGATCC
CCCGGGCTGCAGGAATTCGAACGCTGACGTCATCAACCCGCTCCAAGGAATCGCGGGCCCAGTGTCACTA
GGCGGGAACACCCAGCGCGCGTGCGCCCTGGCAGGAAGATGGCTGTGAGGGACAGGGGAGTGGCGCCCTG
CAATATTTGCATGTCGCTATGTGTTCTGGGAAATCACCATAAACGTGAAATGTCTTTGGATTTGGGAATC
TTATAAGTTCTGTATGAGACCACAGATCTCGGCGTTGTGCATGTCGGGCGACTGCTCCATGATCTTGCGC
CGCTCGATCTGCGACCACACCATAAAGGCGTTCATGGGCCGCTTGATGTGGCCACTGGGCGTCTTGCACC
AGCTGGGGTCGTCCGCCTTGCCGCCCGTCGACGCGGTGGAGCCAGGCGTCGGGGAGGACGCGATGCCCAG
CTCCAGGCCGGCGCCCGAGTCCGAGCTCTCCCCGGCCAGCAGAGCCTCAGTGTTCTCCGCGTTGTTGGTC
TGTTGTACCATGGCCCCGGCTTGCCGGGCGCCCACGCGCGCTCACACGCTCGCGGCGCGGTCGCCGGGCC
CTGCGGGCTCCCCGGGGCGGAGACCAGGGTCCCCTGAGCGGCGCGCGGGCCAGGGGCGGCCGCCTCCCGC
CGCCAACCTAGAGTCCCCGAGGCCCTCCGTCCTCCCTCACCGCTGAAGTGCTCCCTGCGGGCACCGAGGC
TGGAGTCGGCCGCGGCGAGGAGTTTCTCCAAACGTTGGTAGCCGGAGTATCTTCCAAACGCAAGTTTCTC
GCCGCCTCCGGGGCAAGTCTTTCCCCCACCCCTTTCCCTGAAGCAGTCGATTGCAGTTCACGAGAGCTCG
CGGTAGCTCAGGAAAGCGACATCGTCTCTAGCGCCTAAGTCCCTTTCCTGCAGTGCAAAGCCAAAGCGAC
TCTGGCTCCGGGACTCTCTGTGGGCGGAATCGGCGCTGAGGAGTTGGTGCAATTATTTTGTTGCAAGGTA
GGAAGCCAAGAAGCTTATCGATACCGTCGACCTCGAGATATCTAGACCCAGCTTTCTTGTACAAAGTTGG
CATTATAAGAAAGCATTGCTTATCAATTTGTTGCAACGAACAGGTCACTATCAGTCAAAATAAAATCATT
ATTTGCCATCCAGCTGCAGCTCTGGCCCGTGTCTCAAAATCTCTGATGTTACATTGCACAAGATAAAAAT
ATATCATCATGAACAATAAAACTGTCTGCTTACATAAACAGTAATACAAGGGGTGTTATGAGCCATATTC
AACGGGAAACGTCGAGGCCGCGATTAAATTCCAACATGGATGCTGATTTATATGGGTATAAATGGGCTCG
CGATAATGTCGGGCAATCAGGTGCGACAATCTATCGCTTGTATGGGAAGCCCGATGCGCCAGAGTTGTTT
CTGAAACATGGCAAAGGTAGCGTTGCCAATGATGTTACAGATGAGATGGTCAGACTAAACTGGCTGACGG
AATTTATGCCTCTTCCGACCATCAAGCATTTTATCCGTACTCCTGATGATGCATGGTTACTCACCACTGC
GATCCCCGGAAAAACAGCATTCCAGGTATTAGAAGAATATCCTGATTCAGGTGAAAATATTGTTGATGCG
CTGGCAGTGTCCCTGCGCCGGTTGCATTCGATTCCTGTTTGTAATTGTCCTTTTAACAGCGATCGCGTAT
TTCGTCTCGCTCAGGCGCAATCACGAATGAATAACGGTTTGGTTGATGCGAGTGATTTTGATGACGAGCG
TAATGGCTGGCCTGTTGAACAAGTCTGGAAAGAAATGCATAAACTTTTGCCATTCTCACCGGATTCAGTC
GTCACTCATGGTGATTTCTCACTTGATAACCTTATTTTTGACGAGGGGAAATTAATAGGTTGTATTGATG
TTGGACGAGTCGGAATCGCAGACCGATACCAGGATCTTGCCATCCTATGGAACTGCCTCGGTGAGTTTTC
TCCTTCATTACAGAAACGGCTTTTTCAAAAATATGGTATTGATAATCCTGATATGAATAAATTGCAGTTT
CATTTGATGCTCGATGAGTTTTTCTAATCAGAATTGGTTAATTGGTTGTAACATTATTCAGATTGGGCCC
CGTTCCACTGAGCGTCAGACCCGGTAGAAAAGATCAAAGGATCTTCTTGAGATCCTTTTTTTCTGCGCGT
AATCTGCTGCTTGCAAACAAAAAAACCACCGCTACCAGCGGTGGTTTGTTTGCCGGATCAAGAGCTACCA
ACTCTTTTTCCGAAGGTAACTGGCTTCAGCAGAGCGCAGATACCAAATACTGTTCTTCTAGTGTAGCCGT
AGTTAGGCCACCACTTCAAGAACTCTGTAGCACCGCCTACATACCTCGCTCTGCTAATCCTGTTACCAGT
GGCTGCTGCCAGTGGCGATAAGTCGTGTCTTACCGGGTTGGACTCAAGACGATAGTTACCGGATAAGGCG
CAGCGGTCGGGCTGAACGGGGGGTTCGTGCACACAGCCCAGCTTGGAGCGAACGACCTACACCGAACTGA
GATACCTACAGCGTGAGCTATGAGAAAGCGCCACGCTTCCCGAAGGGAGAAAGGCGGACAGGTATCCGGT
AAGCGGCAGGGTCGGAACAGGAGAGCGCACGAGGGAGCTTCCAGGGGGAAACGCCTGGTATCTTTATAGT
CCTGTCGGGTTTCGCCACCTCTGACTTGAGCGTCGATTTTTGTGATGCTCGTCAGGGGGGCGGAGCCTAT
GGAAAAACGCCAGCAACGCGGCCTTTTTACGGTTCCTGGCCTTTTGCTGGCCTTTTGCTCACATGTT
Features (pLannotate 1.2.2; 11 found; start..end, strand, type, name):
      1..46      +  rep_origin     RSF ori (fragment): Plasmids containing the RSF 1030 origin of replication can be propagated in E. coli cells that contain additional plasmids with compatible origins.
    106..149     -  terminator     rrnB T1 terminator: Escherichia coli rrnB; transcription terminator T1 from the E. coli rrnB gene
    281..308     +  terminator     rrnB T2 terminator: transcription terminator T2 from the E. coli rrnB gene
    358..457     +  protein_bind   attL1: mutant version of attL; recombination site for the Gateway® LR reaction LR Clonase™
    484..510     +  misc_feature   MCS (fragment): pBluescript multiple cloning site
    509..723     +  promoter       H1 promoter: human H1 RNA promoter
    725..991     -  CDS            Sox4 (fragment): SOX4_MOUSE - Also known as Sox-4. Experimental evidence at protein level: Swiss-Prot protein existence level 1. Transcriptional activator that binds with high affinity to the T-cell enhancer motif 5'-AACAAAG-3' motif (PubMed:8404853). Required for IL17A-producing Vgamma2-positive gamma-delta T-cell maturation and development, via binding to regulator loci of RORC to modulate expression (PubMed:23562159). From Mus musculus (Mouse).
   1481..1507    +  misc_feature   MCS (fragment): pBluescript multiple cloning site
   1516..1615    -  protein_bind   attL2: mutant version of attL; recombination site for the Gateway® LR reaction LR Clonase™
   1738..2547    +  CDS            KanR: aminoglycoside phosphotransferase; aph(3')-Ia; confers resistance to kanamycin in bacteria or G418 (Geneticin®) in eukaryotes
   2637..3225    +  rep_origin     ori: high-copy-number ColE1/pMB1/pBR322/pUC origin of replication
