[The description below was written by a language model from this plasmid's Addgene catalogue record and pLannotate feature annotations shown in this document.]
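Description:
pENTR/pSUPER+ (575-1) is an empty Gateway entry vector for shRNA expression, built on the Invitrogen pENTR4 backbone and about 3.3 kb in total. It is propagated in E. coli at high copy from a ColE1/pUC-type origin and selected with kanamycin through an aminoglycoside phosphotransferase (KanR) gene. The rrnB T1 and T2 transcription terminators sit upstream of the recombination cassette, where they limit read-through from the backbone into the cloned region. A short annotated match to the RSF origin is only a fragment and is unlikely to be functional.

The working part of the plasmid lies between the attL1 and attL2 sites. It holds the pSUPER-style cassette, introduced as an EcoRI–XhoI fragment with both sites retained: the human H1 RNA promoter, an RNA polymerase III promoter suited to driving short hairpin transcripts, flanked by remnants of a pBluescript multiple cloning site. No shRNA is present. Between the H1 promoter and the downstream polylinker remnant is roughly 750 bp of additional sequence. Part of it was automatically annotated as an antisense fragment of mouse Sox4. This is plausibly a stuffer to be replaced when hairpin oligonucleotides are cloned in, but the record does not state its role or name the sites used for hairpin insertion.

In use, a hairpin-encoding duplex is placed downstream of H1, and the whole H1–shRNA unit is then moved by LR Clonase recombination into attR-containing destination vectors. According to the associated publication title, these belong to a viral vector system for expressing and depleting proteins in mammalian cells, so one validated hairpin can be transferred into different delivery backbones without recloning.
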