Addgene plasmid #17338: pENTR/pSUPER+ (575-1)
Purpose: (Empty Backbone) Gateway entry vector for shRNA expression under H1 promoter
Depositing lab: Eric Campeau & Paul Kaufman. Depositing organization: University of Massachusetts, Worcester. Publication: A versatile viral system for expression and depletion of proteins in mammalian cells. Campeau E, Ruhl VE, Rodier F, Smith CL, Rahmberg BL, Fuss JO, Campisi J, Yaswen P, Cooper PK, Kaufman PD.. PLoS One. 2009 Aug 6;4(8):e6529. 10.1371/journal.pone.0006529 PubMed 19657394.
Backbone
  Vector backbone: pENTR4
  Backbone manufacturer: Invitrogen
  Backbone size (bp): 3287
  Vector type: RNAi ; Entry vector
Growth in bacteria
  Bacterial resistance: Kanamycin, 50 μg/mL
  Growth temperature: 37°C
  Growth strain: DH5alpha
  Growth instructions: TOP10F', 37oC
  Copy number: High Copy
Gene/Insert
  Gene/Insert name: None
  Cloning method: Restriction Enzyme; 5′ cloning site EcoRI (not destroyed); 3′ cloning site Xho I (not destroyed)
  Sequencing primers: 5′ ENTRforw; 3′ ENTRrev
Terms and licenses: Academic/Nonprofit Terms; Industry Terms: Not Available to Industry
How to cite: pENTR/pSUPER+ (575-1) was a gift from Eric Campeau & Paul Kaufman (Addgene plasmid # 17338 ; http://n2t.net/addgene:17338 ; RRID:Addgene_17338)
