>Addgene plasmid #17338 | pENTR/pSUPER+ (575-1) | addgene partial sequence | sequence record 62419 | H1 5'-tcgctatgtgttctgggaaa-3'
TTGGGAATCTTATAAGTTCTGTATGAGACCACAGATCTCGGCGTTGTGCATGTCGGGCGACTGCTCCATG
ATCTTGCGCCGCTCGATCTGCGACCACACCATAAAGGCGTTCATGGGCCGCTTGATGTGGCCACTGGGCG
TCTTGCACCAGCTGGGGTCGTCCGCCTTGCCGCCCGTCGACGCGGTGGAGCCAGGCGTCGGGGAGGACGC
GATGCCCAGCTCCAGGCCGGCGCCCGAGTCCGAGCTCTCCCCGGCCAGCAGAGCCTCAGTGTTCTCCGCG
TTGTTGGTCTGTTGTACCATGGCCCCGGCTTGCCGGGCGCCCACGCGCGCTCACACGCTCGCGGCGCGGT
CGCCGGGCCCTGCGGGCTCCCCGGGGCGGAGACCAGGGTCCCCTGAGCGGCGCGCGGGCCAGGGGCGGCC
GCCTCCCGCCGCCAACCTAGAGTCCCCGAGGCCCTCCGTCCTCCCTCACCGCTGAAGTGCTCCCTGCGGG
CACCGAGGCTGGAGTCGGCCGCGGCGAGGAGTTTCTCCAAACGTTGGTAGCCGGAGTATCTTCCAAACGC
AAGTTTCTCGCCGCCTCCGGGGCAAGTCTTTCCCCCACCCCTTTCCCTGAAGCAGTCGATTGCAGTTCAC
GAGAGCTCGCGGTAGCTCAGGAAAGCGACATCGTCTCTAGCGCCTAAGTCCCTTTCCTGCAGTGCAAAGC
CAAAGCGACTCTGGCTCCGGGACTCTCTGTGGGCGGAATCGGCGCTGAGGAGTTGGTGCAATTATTTTGT
TGCAAGGTAGGAAGCCAAGAAGCTTATCGATACCGTCGACCTCGAGATATCTAGACCCAGCTTTCTTGTA
